>Addgene plasmid #87792 | tet-pLKO shMKP5.v1 puro | addgene full sequence | sequence record 174442 | Addgene NGS Result
CAGACCCCGTAGAAAAGATCAAAGGATCTTCTTGAGATCCTTTTTTTCTGCGCGTAATCTGCTGCTTGCA
AACAAAAAAACCACCGCTACCAGCGGTGGTTTGTTTGCCGGATCAAGAGCTACCAACTCTTTTTCCGAAG
GTAACTGGCTTCAGCAGAGCGCAGATACCAAATACTGTTCTTCTAGTGTAGCCGTAGTTAGGCCACCACT
TCAAGAACTCTGTAGCACCGCCTACATACCTCGCTCTGCTAATCCTGTTACCAGTGGCTGCTGCCAGTGG
CGATAAGTCGTGTCTTACCGGGTTGGACTCAAGACGATAGTTACCGGATAAGGCGCAGCGGTCGGGCTGA
ACGGGGGGTTCGTGCACACAGCCCAGCTTGGAGCGAACGACCTACACCGAACTGAGATACCTACAGCGTG
AGCTATGAGAAAGCGCCACGCTTCCCGAAGGGAGAAAGGCGGACAGGTATCCGGTAAGCGGCAGGGTCGG
AACAGGAGAGCGCACGAGGGAGCTTCCAGGGGGAAACGCCTGGTATCTTTATAGTCCTGTCGGGTTTCGC
CACCTCTGACTTGAGCGTCGATTTTTGTGATGCTCGTCAGGGGGGCGGAGCCTATGGAAAAACGCCAGCA
ACGCGGCCTTTTTACGGTTCCTGGCCTTTTGCTGGCCTTTTGCTCACATGTTCTTTCCTGCGTTATCCCC
TGATTCTGTGGATAACCGTATTACCGCCTTTGAGTGAGCTGATACCGCTCGCCGCAGCCGAACGACCGAG
CGCAGCGAGTCAGTGAGCGAGGAAGCGGAAGAGCGCCCAATACGCAAACCGCCTCTCCCCGCGCGTTGGC
CGATTCATTAATGCAGCTGGCACGACAGGTTTCCCGACTGGAAAGCGGGCAGTGAGCGCAACGCAATTAA
TGTGAGTTAGCTCACTCATTAGGCACCCCAGGCTTTACACTTTATGCTTCCGGCTCGTATGTTGTGTGGA
ATTGTGAGCGGATAACAATTTCACACAGGAAACAGCTATGACCATGATTACGCCAAGCGCGCAATTAACC
CTCACTAAAGGGAACAAAAGCTGGAGCTGCAAGCTTAATGTAGTCTTATGCAATACTCTTGTAGTCTTGC
AACATGGTAACGATGAGTTAGCAACATGCCTTACAAGGAGAGAAAAAGCACCGTGCATGCCGATTGGTGG
AAGTAAGGTGGTACGATCGTGCCTTATTAGGAAGGCAACAGACGGGTCTGACATGGATTGGACGAACCAC
TGAATTGCCGCATTGCAGAGATATTGTATTTAAGTGCCTAGCTCGATACATAAACGGGTCTCTCTGGTTA
GACCAGATCTGAGCCTGGGAGCTCTCTGGCTAACTAGGGAACCCACTGCTTAAGCCTCAATAAAGCTTGC
CTTGAGTGCTTCAAGTAGTGTGTGCCCGTCTGTTGTGTGACTCTGGTAACTAGAGATCCCTCAGACCCTT
TTAGTCAGTGTGGAAAATCTCTAGCAGTGGCGCCCGAACAGGGACTTGAAAGCGAAAGGGAAACCAGAGG
AGCTCTCTCGACGCAGGACTCGGCTTGCTGAAGCGCGCACGGCAAGAGGCGAGGGGCGGCGACTGGTGAG
TACGCCAAAAATTTTGACTAGCGGAGGCTAGAAGGAGAGAGATGGGTGCGAGAGCGTCAGTATTAAGCGG
GGGAGAATTAGATCGCGATGGGAAAAAATTCGGTTAAGGCCAGGGGGAAAGAAAAAATATAAATTAAAAC
ATATAGTATGGGCAAGCAGGGAGCTAGAACGATTCGCAGTTAATCCTGGCCTGTTAGAAACATCAGAAGG
CTGTAGACAAATACTGGGACAGCTACAACCATCCCTTCAGACAGGATCAGAAGAACTTAGATCATTATAT
AATACAGTAGCAACCCTCTATTGTGTGCATCAAAGGATAGAGATAAAAGACACCAAGGAAGCTTTAGACA
AGATAGAGGAAGAGCAAAACAAAAGTAAGACCACCGCACAGCAAGCGGCCGCTGATCTTCAGACCTGGAG
GAGGAGATATGAGGGACAATTGGAGAAGTGAATTATATAAATATAAAGTAGTAAAAATTGAACCATTAGG
AGTAGCACCCACCAAGGCAAAGAGAAGAGTGGTGCAGAGAGAAAAAAGAGCAGTGGGAATAGGAGCTTTG
TTCCTTGGGTTCTTGGGAGCAGCAGGAAGCACTATGGGCGCAGCGTCAATGACGCTGACGGTACAGGCCA
GACAATTATTGTCTGGTATAGTGCAGCAGCAGAACAATTTGCTGAGGGCTATTGAGGCGCAACAGCATCT
GTTGCAACTCACAGTCTGGGGCATCAAGCAGCTCCAGGCAAGAATCCTGGCTGTGGAAAGATACCTAAAG
GATCAACAGCTCCTGGGGATTTGGGGTTGCTCTGGAAAACTCATTTGCACCACTGCTGTGCCTTGGAATG
CTAGTTGGAGTAATAAATCTCTGGAACAGATTTGGAATCACACGACCTGGATGGAGTGGGACAGAGAAAT
TAACAATTACACAAGCTTAATACACTCCTTAATTGAAGAATCGCAAAACCAGCAAGAAAAGAATGAACAA
GAATTATTGGAATTAGATAAATGGGCAAGTTTGTGGAATTGGTTTAACATAACAAATTGGCTGTGGTATA
TAAAATTATTCATAATGATAGTAGGAGGCTTGGTAGGTTTAAGAATAGTTTTTGCTGTACTTTCTATAGT
GAATAGAGTTAGGCAGGGATATTCACCATTATCGTTTCAGACCCACCTCCCAACCCCGAGGGGACCCGAC
AGGCCCGAAGGAATAGAAGAAGAAGGTGGAGAGAGAGACAGAGACAGATCCATTCGATTAGTGAACGGAT
CTCGACGGTATCGATCACGAGACTAGCCTCGAGCGGCCGCAATATTTGCATGTCGCTATGTGTTCTGGGA
AATCACCATAAACGTGAAATCCCTATCAGTGATAGAGACTTATAAGTTCCCTATCAGTGATAGAGACACC
GGCAAAGGCAAACGACCAATTATCTGCAGATAATTGGTCGTTTGCCTTTGTTTTTGAATTCTCGACCTCG
AGACAAATGGCAGTATTCATCCACAATTTTAAAAGAAAAGGGGGGATTGGGGGGTACAGTGCAGGGGAAA
GAATAGTAGACATAATAGCAACAGACATACAAACTAAAGAATTACAAAAACAAATTACAAAAATTCAAAA
TTTTCGGGTTTATTACAGGGACAGCAGAGATCCACTTTGGCCGCGGCTCGAGGGGGTTGGGGTTGCGCCT
TTTCCAAGGCAGCCCTGGGTTTGCGCAGGGACGCGGCTGCTCTGGGCGTGGTTCCGGGAAACGCAGCGGC
GCCGACCCTGGGTCTCGCACATTCTTCACGTCCGTTCGCAGCGTCACCCGGATCTTCGCCGCTACCCTTG
TGGGCCCCCCGGCGACGCTTCCTGCTCCGCCCCTAAGTCGGGAAGGTTCCTTGCGGTTCGCGGCGTGCCG
GACGTGACAAACGGAAGCCGCACGTCTCACTAGTACCCTCGCAGACGGACAGCGCCAGGGAGCAATGGCA
GCGCGCCGACCGCGATGGGCTGTGGCCAATAGCGGCTGCTCAGCAGGGCGCGCCGAGAGCAGCGGCCGGG
AAGGGGCGGTGCGGGAGGCGGGGTGTGGGGCGGTAGTGTGGGCCCTGTTCCTGCCCGCGCGGTGTTCCGC
ATTCTGCAAGCCTCCGGAGCGCACGTCGGCAGTCGGCTCCCTCGTTGACCGAATCACCGACCTCTCTCCC
CAGGGGGATCTGTGAGTTTGGGGACCCTTGATTGTTCTTTCTTTTTCGCTATTGTAAAATTCATGTTATA
TGGAGGGGGCAAAGTTTTCAGGGTGTTGTTTAGAATGGGAAGATGTCCCTTGTATCACCATGGACCCTCA
TGATAATTTTGTTTCTTTCACTTTCTACTCTGTTGACAACCATTGTCTCCTCTTATTTTCTTTTCATTTT
CTGTAACTTTTTCGTTAAACTTTAGCTTGCATTTGTAACGAATTTTTAAATTCACTTTTGTTTATTTGTC
AGATTGTAAGTACTTTCTCTAATCACTTTTTTTTCAAGGCAATCAGGGTATATTATATTGTACTTCAGCA
CAGTTTTAGAGAACAATTGTTATAATTAAATGATAAGGTAGAATATTTCTGCATATAAATTCTGGCTGGC
GTGGAAATATTCTTATTGGTAGAAACAACTACATCCTGGTCATCATCCTGCCTTTCTCTTTATGGTTACA
ATGATATACACTGTTTGAGATGAGGATAAAATACTCTGAGTCCAAACCGGGCCCCTCTGCTAACCATGTT
CATGCCTTCTTCTTTTTCCTACAGCTCCTGGGCAACGTGCTGGTTATTGTGCTGTCTCATCATTTTGGCA
AAGAATTGTAATACGACTCACTATAGGGCGAATTGATATGTCTAGATTAGATAAAAGTAAAGTGATTAAC
AGCGCATTAGAGCTGCTTAATGAGGTCGGAATCGAAGGTTTAACAACCCGTAAACTCGCCCAGAAGCTAG
GTGTAGAGCAGCCTACATTGTATTGGCATGTAAAAAATAAGCGGGCTTTGCTCGACGCCTTAGCCATTGA
GATGTTAGATAGGCACCATACTCACTTTTGCCCTTTAGAAGGGGAAAGCTGGCAAGATTTTTTACGTAAT
AACGCTAAAAGTTTTAGATGTGCTTTACTAAGTCATCGCGATGGAGCAAAAGTACATTTAGGTACACGGC
CTACAGAAAAACAGTATGAAACTCTCGAAAATCAATTAGCCTTTTTATGCCAACAAGGTTTTTCACTAGA
GAATGCATTATATGCACTCAGCGCTGTGGGGCATTTTACTTTAGGTTGCGTATTGGAAGATCAAGAGCAT
CAAGTCGCTAAAGAAGAAAGGGAAACACCTACTACTGATAGTATGCCGCCATTATTACGACAAGCTATCG
AATTATTTGATCACCAAGGTGCAGAGCCAGCCTTCTTATTCGGCCTTGAATTGATCATATGCGGATTAGA
AAAACAACTTAAATGTGAAAGTGGGTCCGCGTACAGCGGCTCCCGGGAGTTCTAGGGATCTGCCCCTCTC
CCTCCCCCCCCCCTAACGTTACTGGCCGAAGCCGCTTGGAATAAGGCCGGTGTGCGTTTGTCTATATGTT
ATTTTCCACCATATTGCCGTCTTTTGGCAATGTGAGGGCCCGGAAACCTGGCCCTGTCTTCTTGACGAGC
ATTCCTAGGGGTCTTTCCCCTCTCGCCAAAGGAATGCAAGGTCTGTTGAATGTCGTGAAGGAAGCAGTTC
CTCTGGAAGCTTCTTGAAGACAAACAACGTCTGTAGCGACCCTTTGCAGGCAGCGGAACCCCCCACCTGG
CGACAGGTGCCTCTGCGGCCAAAAGCCACGTGTATAAGATACACCTGCAAAGGCGGCACAACCCCAGTGC
CACGTTGTGAGTTGGATAGTTGTGGAAAGAGTCAAATGGCTCTCCTCAAGCGTATTCAACAAGGGGCTGA
AGGATGCCCAGAAGGTACCCCATTGTATGGGATCTGATCTGGGGCCTCGGTGCACATGCTTTACATGTGT
TTAGTCGAGGTTAAAAAAACGTCTAGGCCCCCCGAACCACGGGGACGTGGTTTTCCTTTGAAAAACACGA
TGATAAGGATCCACCGGAGCTTACCATGACCGAGTACAAGCCCACGGTGCGCCTCGCCACCCGCGACGAC
GTCCCCAGGGCCGTACGCACCCTCGCCGCCGCGTTCGCCGACTACCCCGCCACGCGCCACACCGTCGATC
CGGACCGCCACATCGAGCGGGTCACCGAGCTGCAAGAACTCTTCCTCACGCGCGTCGGGCTCGACATCGG
CAAGGTGTGGGTCGCGGACGACGGCGCCGCGGTGGCGGTCTGGACCACGCCGGAGAGCGTCGAAGCGGGG
GCGGTGTTCGCCGAGATCGGCCCGCGCATGGCCGAGTTGAGCGGTTCCCGGCTGGCCGCGCAGCAACAGA
TGGAAGGCCTCCTGGCGCCGCACCGGCCCAAGGAGCCCGCGTGGTTCCTGGCCACCGTCGGCGTCTCGCC
CGACCACCAGGGCAAGGGTCTGGGCAGCGCCGTCGTGCTCCCCGGAGTGGAGGCGGCCGAGCGCGCCGGG
GTGCCCGCCTTCCTGGAGACCTCCGCGCCCCGCAACCTCCCCTTCTACGAGCGGCTCGGCTTCACCGTCA
CCGCCGACGTCGAGGTGCCCGAAGGACCGCGCACCTGGTGCATGACCCGCAAGCCCGGTGCCTGACGCCC
GCCCCACGACCCGCAGCGCCCGACCGAAAGGAGCGCACGACCCCATGCATCGGTACCTTTAAGACCAATG
ACTTACAAGGCAGCTGTAGATCTTAGCCACTTTTTAAAAGAAAAGGGGGGACTGGAAGGGCTAATTCACT
CCCAACGAAGACAAGATCTGCTTTTTGCTTGTACTGGGTCTCTCTGGTTAGACCAGATCTGAGCCTGGGA
GCTCTCTGGCTAACTAGGGAACCCACTGCTTAAGCCTCAATAAAGCTTGCCTTGAGTGCTTCAAGTAGTG
TGTGCCCGTCTGTTGTGTGACTCTGGTAACTAGAGATCCCTCAGACCCTTTTAGTCAGTGTGGAAAATCT
CTAGCAGTAGTAGTTCATGTCATCTTATTATTCAGTATTTATAACTTGCAAAGAAATGAATATCAGAGAG
TGAGAGGAACTTGTTTATTGCAGCTTATAATGGTTACAAATAAAGCAATAGCATCACAAATTTCACAAAT
AAAGCATTTTTTTCACTGCATTCTAGTTGTGGTTTGTCCAAACTCATCAATGTATCTTATCATGTCTGGC
TCTAGCTATCCCGCCCCTAACTCCGCCCATCCCGCCCCTAACTCCGCCCAGTTCCGCCCATTCTCCGCCC
CATGGCTGACTAATTTTTTTTATTTATGCAGAGGCCGAGGCCGCCTCGGCCTCTGAGCTATTCCAGAAGT
AGTGAGGAGGCTTTTTTGGAGGCCTAGGGACGTACCCAATTCGCCCTATAGTGAGTCGTATTACGCGCGC
TCACTGGCCGTCGTTTTACAACGTCGTGACTGGGAAAACCCTGGCGTTACCCAACTTAATCGCCTTGCAG
CACATCCCCCTTTCGCCAGCTGGCGTAATAGCGAAGAGGCCCGCACCGATCGCCCTTCCCAACAGTTGCG
CAGCCTGAATGGCGAATGGG
[124 nt withheld, positions 7231-7354]
C
[91 nt withheld, positions 7356-7446]
A
[49 nt withheld, positions 7448-7496]
CCTTTGACGTTGGAGTCCACGTTCTTT
[37 nt withheld, positions 7524-7560]
ACCCTATCTCGGTCTATTCTTTTGATTTATAAGGGATTTTGCCGATTTCGGCCTATTGGTTAAAAAATGA
GCTGATTTAACAAAAATTTAACGCGAATTTTAACAAAATATTAACGCTTACAATTTAGGTGGCACTTTTC
GGGGAAATGTGCGCGGAACCCCTATTTGTTTATTTTTCTAAATACATTCAAATATGTATCCGCTCATGAG
ACAATAACCCTGATAAATGCTTCAATAATATTGAAAAAGGAAGAGTATGAGTATTCAACATTTCCGTGTC
GCCCTTATTCCCTTTTTTGCGGCATTTTGCCTTCCTGTTTTTGCTCACCCAGAAACGCTGGTGAAAGTAA
AAGATGCTGAAGATCAGTTGGGTGCACGAGTGGGTTACATCGAACTGGATCTCAACAGCGGTAAGATCCT
TGAGAGTTTTCGCCCCGAAGAACGTTTTCCAATGATGAGCACTTTTAAAGTTCTGCTATGTGGCGCGGTA
TTATCCCGTATTGACGCCGGGCAAGAGCAACTCGGTCGCCGCATACACTATTCTCAGAATGACTTGGTTG
AGTACTCACCAGTCACAGAAAAGCATCTTACGGATGGCATGACAGTAAGAGAATTATGCAGTGCTGCCAT
AACCATGAGTGATAACACTGCGGCCAACTTACTTCTGACAACGATCGGAGGACCGAAGGAGCTAACCGCT
TTTTTGCACAACATGGGGGATCATGTAACTCGCCTTGATCGTTGGGAACCGGAGCTGAATGAAGCCATAC
CAAACGACGAGCGTGACACCACGATGCCTGTAGCAATGGCAACAACGTTGCGCAAACTATTAACTGGCGA
ACTACTTACTCTAGCTTCCCGGCAACAATTAATAGACTGGATGGAGGCGGATAAAGTTGCAGGACCACTT
CTGCGCTCGGCCCTTCCGGCTGGCTGGTTTATTGCTGATAAATCTGGAGCCGGTGAGCGTGGGTCTCGCG
GTATCATTGCAGCACTGGGGCCAGATGGTAAGCCCTCCCGTATCGTAGTTATCTACACGACGGGGAGTCA
GGCAACTATGGATGAACGAAATAGACAGATCGCTGAGATAGGTGCCTCACTGATTAAGCATTGGTAACTG
TCAGACCAAGTTTACTCATATATACTTTAGATTGATTTAAAACTTCATTTTTAATTTAAAAGGATCTAGG
TGAAGATCCTTTTTGATAATCTCATGACCAAAATCCCTTAACGTGAGTTTTCGTTCCACTGAGCGT
Features (pLannotate 1.2.2; 29 found; start..end, strand, type, name):
     32..620     +  rep_origin     ori: high-copy-number ColE1/pMB1/pBR322/pUC origin of replication
    803..895     +  CDS            lacI (fragment): lac repressor; lacI; The lac repressor binds to the lac operator to inhibit transcription in E. coli. This inhibition can be relieved by adding lactose or isopropyl-β-D-thiogalactopyranoside (IPTG).
    908..929     +  protein_bind   CAP binding site: CAP binding activates transcription in the presence of cAMP. E. coli catabolite activator protein
    944..974     +  promoter       lac promoter: promoter for the E. coli lac operon
    982..998     +  protein_bind   lac operator: The lac repressor binds to the lac operator to inhibit transcription in E. coli. This inhibition can be relieved by adding lactose or isopropyl-β-D-thiogalactopyranoside (IPTG). lac repressor encoded by lacI
   1043..1061    +  promoter       T3 promoter: promoter for bacteriophage T3 RNA polymerase
   1089..1315    +  promoter       RSV promoter: Rous sarcoma virus enhancer/promoter
   1316..1496    +  LTR            5' LTR (truncated): truncated 5' long terminal repeat (LTR) from HIV-1
   1543..1668    +  misc_feature   HIV-1 Ψ: packaging signal of human immunodeficiency virus type 1
   1652..2015    +  CDS            HIV-1 gag (fragment): gag protein from human immunodeficiency virus 1; gag
   2161..2394    +  misc_feature   RRE: The Rev response element (RRE) of HIV-1 allows for Rev-dependent mRNA export from the nucleus to the cytoplasm.
   2771..2871    +  CDS            Rev (fragment): human immunodeficiency virus 1 (HIV-1) Rev protein; rev; enhances nuclear export of unspliced and incompletely spliced viral mRNAs
   2912..3006    +  promoter       H1-2O2 promoter: doxycycline-inducible variant of the human H1 RNA promoter (Henriksen et al., 2007)
   3107..3224    +  misc_feature   cPPT/CTS: central polypurine tract and central termination sequence of HIV-1
   3273..3783    +  promoter       hPGK promoter: human phosphoglycerate kinase 1 promoter
   3792..4364    +  intron         β-globin intron: intron from rabbit β-globin gene
   4419..4437    +  promoter       T7 promoter: promoter for bacteriophage T7 RNA polymerase
   4448..5068    +  CDS            tetR: TETR2_ECOLX - Experimental evidence at protein level: Swiss-Prot protein existence level 1. TetR is the repressor of the tetracycline resistance element; its N-terminal region forms a helix-turn-helix structure and binds DNA. Binding of tetracycline to TetR reduces the repressor affinity for the tetracycline resistance gene (tetA) promoter operator sites. From Escherichia coli.
   5214..5676    +  misc_feature   IRES: internal ribosome entry site (IRES) of the encephalomyocarditis virus (EMCV)
   5696..6295    +  CDS            PuroR: puromycin N-acetyltransferase; pac from Streptomyces alboniger; confers resistance to puromycin
   6338..6421    +  CDS            nef (fragment): NEF_HV1Z2 - Experimental evidence at protein level: Swiss-Prot protein existence level 1. Extracellular Nef protein targets CD4(+) T-lymphocytes for apoptosis by interacting with CXCR4 surface receptors. From Human immunodeficiency virus type 1 group M subtype D (isolate Z2/CDC-Z34) (HIV-1).
   6423..6656    +  LTR            3' LTR (ΔU3): self-inactivating 3' long terminal repeat (LTR) from HIV-1
   6728..6849    +  polyA_signal   SV40 poly(A) signal: SV40 polyadenylation signal
   6889..7024    +  rep_origin     SV40 ori: SV40 origin of replication
   7045..7063    -  promoter       T7 promoter: promoter for bacteriophage T7 RNA polymerase
   7071..7226    +  CDS            lacZα (fragment): LacZα fragment of β-galactosidase; lacZ fragment
   7231..7659    +  rep_origin     f1 ori (sequence partly withheld): f1 bacteriophage origin of replication; arrow indicates direction of (+) strand synthesis
   7712..7816    +  promoter       AmpR promoter: bla
   7817..8677    +  CDS            AmpR: β-lactamase; bla; confers resistance to ampicillin, carbenicillin, and related antibiotics
