[The description below was written by a language model from this plasmid's Addgene catalogue record and pLannotate feature annotations shown in this document.]
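Description:
tet-pLKO shMKP5.v1 puro is a third-generation, self-inactivating HIV-1 lentiviral vector built on the Tet-pLKO-puro backbone for doxycycline-inducible knockdown of human MKP5 (DUSP10, a dual-specificity MAP kinase phosphatase). In bacteria it is maintained through a ColE1/pUC-type origin and ampicillin resistance (AmpR). The catalogue lists it as low copy even though the annotated origin is a high-copy type. An f1 origin, an SV40 origin and poly(A) signal, and lac/lacZα remnants from the parental cloning vector are also present. The total size of 8,816 bp is smaller than the listed backbone size, which is consistent with a stuffer fragment being replaced when the hairpin was cloned between the AgeI and EcoRI sites.

The viral portion begins with an RSV promoter fused to a truncated 5' LTR, which makes genomic RNA production Tat-independent. It continues with the Ψ packaging signal, a gag fragment, the RRE for Rev-dependent export and the cPPT/CTS, and ends with a ΔU3 3' LTR. The catalogue gives the shRNA promoter as "TRE tight", but the feature table instead annotates an H1-2O2 promoter, a Pol III H1 variant carrying tet operator sites, immediately upstream of the hairpin position. The hairpin itself is not annotated.

A downstream hPGK promoter with a rabbit β-globin intron drives a bicistronic tetR–EMCV IRES–PuroR cassette. Transduced cells can therefore be selected with puromycin, and they constitutively produce the Tet repressor. TetR occupies the operators and silences the hairpin until doxycycline releases it, so a single vector provides regulated knockdown. The associated publication concerns phosphatase responses to coxsackievirus B3 infection in cardiomyocytes.
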