Addgene plasmid #87792: tet-pLKO shMKP5.v1 puro
Purpose: Expresses an inducible short hairpin targeting human MKP5 sequence
Depositing lab: Kevin Janes. Depositing organization: University of Virginia. Publication: Profiling Subcellular Protein Phosphatase Responses to Coxsackievirus B3 Infection of Cardiomyocytes. Shah M, Smolko CM, Kinicki S, Chapman ZD, Brautigan DL, Janes KA. Mol Cell Proteomics. 2017 Apr;16(4 suppl 1):S244-S262. doi: 10.1074/mcp.O116.063487. Epub 2017 Feb 7. PubMed 28174228.
Backbone
  Vector backbone: Tet PLKO puro
  Backbone manufacturer: Plasmid #21915
  Backbone size w/o insert (bp): 10633
  Total vector size (bp): 8816
  Vector type: Mammalian Expression, Lentiviral
  Selectable markers: Puromycin
Growth in bacteria
  Bacterial resistance: Ampicillin, 100 μg/mL
  Growth temperature: 30°C
  Growth strain: NEB Stable
  Copy number: Low Copy
Gene/Insert
  Gene/Insert name: shMKP5
  gRNA/shRNA sequence: CAAAGGCAAACGACCAATTAT
  Species: H. sapiens (human)
  GenBank ID: NM_007207.5
  Entrez Gene: DUSP10 (a.k.a. MKP-5, MKP5)
  Promoter: TRE tight
  Cloning method: Restriction Enzyme; 5′ cloning site AgeI (unknown if destroyed); 3′ cloning site EcoRI (unknown if destroyed)
  Sequencing primers: 5′ GGCAGGGATATTCACCATTATCGTTTCAGA
Terms and licenses: Academic/Nonprofit Terms; Industry Terms: Not Available to Industry
How to cite: tet-pLKO shMKP5.v1 puro was a gift from Kevin Janes (Addgene plasmid # 87792 ; http://n2t.net/addgene:87792 ; RRID:Addgene_87792)
